Addgene plasmid #68028: pRetroX SgK269 WT
Purpose: expression of Sgk269 in mammalian cells
Depositing lab: Roger Daly. Depositing organization: Garvan Institute of Medical Research. Publication: Involvement of Lyn and the atypical kinase SgK269/PEAK1 in a basal breast cancer signaling pathway. Croucher DR, Hochgrafe F, Zhang L, Liu L, Lyons RJ, Rickwood D, Tactacan CM, Browne BC, Ali N, Chan H, Shearer R, Gallego-Ortega D, Saunders DN, Swarbrick A, Daly RJ. Cancer Res. 2013 Mar 15;73(6):1969-80. doi: 10.1158/0008-5472.CAN-12-1472. Epub 2013 Feb 1. PubMed 23378338.
Backbone
  Vector backbone: pRetroX-IRES-DsRed
  Backbone manufacturer: Clontech
  Backbone size w/o insert (bp): 5900
  Total vector size (bp): 11320
  Vector type: Mammalian Expression, Retroviral
Growth in bacteria
  Bacterial resistance: Ampicillin, 100 μg/mL
  Growth temperature: 37°C
  Growth strain: DH5alpha
  Copy number: High Copy
Gene/Insert
  Gene/Insert name: PEAK1 (alt name: Sgk269)
  Species: H. sapiens (human)
  Insert size (bp): 5449
  Entrez Gene: PEAK1 (a.k.a. SGK269)
  Tag / fusion protein: HA (N terminal on insert); FLAG/myc (C terminal on insert); IRES-DsRed (C terminal on backbone)
  Cloning method: Restriction Enzyme; 5′ cloning site SacII (not destroyed); 3′ cloning site BamHI (not destroyed)
  Sequencing primers: 5′ EF-1a-F; 3′ pCDH-rev
Resource information
  A portion of this plasmid was derived from a plasmid made by: Dr. David Croucher at the Garvan Institute, Sydney
Terms and licenses: Academic/Nonprofit Terms; Industry Terms: Not Available to Industry
How to cite: pRetroX SgK269 WT was a gift from Roger Daly (Addgene plasmid # 68028 ; http://n2t.net/addgene:68028 ; RRID:Addgene_68028)
