[The description below was written by a language model from this plasmid's Addgene catalogue record.]
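Description:
pRetroX SgK269 WT is a retroviral mammalian expression plasmid built on the commercial pRetroX-IRES-DsRed backbone (about 5.9 kb), carrying the wild-type human PEAK1 coding sequence, also known as SgK269, for a total size of roughly 11.3 kb. It is maintained in E. coli as a high-copy plasmid under ampicillin selection. As a retroviral transfer vector, it is intended to be packaged into viral particles in a suitable packaging cell line and delivered to target mammalian cells by transduction, giving stable integration of the expression cassette, although it can also serve for direct expression after transfection.

The approximately 5.4 kb PEAK1 insert was cloned between SacII and BamHI sites, both of which remain intact. The encoded protein carries an N-terminal HA epitope and C-terminal FLAG/myc tags, allowing detection and immunoprecipitation with standard antibodies at either end. Downstream of the insert, the backbone supplies an IRES followed by the DsRed red fluorescent protein, so that PEAK1 and DsRed are translated from a single bicistronic transcript. Red fluorescence therefore marks cells expressing the transgene and can be used to monitor transduction efficiency or sort positive cells, which matters because no mammalian drug-selection marker is listed. The record does not explicitly state the promoter driving the cassette. The listed sequencing primers refer to EF-1α and pCDH elements, but no feature map is provided to confirm what these imply for the construct.

PEAK1/SgK269 is an atypical kinase, and this wild-type construct was deposited in connection with work on its role, together with Lyn, in a basal breast cancer signalling pathway. It is suited to overexpression studies in mammalian cells.
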