>Addgene plasmid #68028 | pRetroX SgK269 WT | addgene partial sequence | sequence record 130823 | EF1a-F 5'-TCAAGCCTCAGACAGTGGTTC-3'
AAGCCAAAAAAATCGAATTCCCAAACTTAAGCTTGGTACCGAGCTCGGATCTCACGTGGGCCCGCGGCCA
CCATGGGCTACCCATACGACGTCCCAGACTACGCTTCTGCTTGTAACACCTTTACTGAACATGTTTGGAA
ACCTGGTGAATGCAAGAATTGCTTTAAACCTAAAAGTTTGCACCAGCTTCCCCCAGACCCTGAGAAGGCA
CCCATCACCCATGGCAATGTGAAAACTAATGCCAATCACAGTAACAACCACCGCATCAGGAACACGGGCA
ATTTCCGGCCTCCTGTGGCTAAAAAACCCACTATAGCTGTGAAGCCCACTATGATAGTGGCAGATGGGCA
AAGTATATGTGGTGAGCTTAGCATCCAAGAACACTGTGAGAACAAACCTGTCATCATAGGGTGGAACCGA
AACAGAGCTGCCTTGAGTCAGAAACCACTTAACAATAATAATGAAGATGATGAAGGAATTAGCCATGTTC
CTAAGCCTTATGGCAATAATGATAGTGCAAAGAAGATGTCAGATAACAATAATGGACTAACTGAAGTGTT
AAAGGAGATAGCAGGCTTGGATACTGCCCCTCAGATAAGAGGAAATGAAACAAACTCCAGAGAAACATTC
TTGGGAAGAATAAATGATTGCTATAAACGATCATTGGAAAGAAAGCTTCCACCAAGTTGCATGATAGGTG
GGATAAAGGAAACTCAGGGCAAGCATGTTATTCTGAGTGGGAGCACAGAAGTGATTAGTAATGAAGG
