>Addgene plasmid #68028 | pRetroX SgK269 WT | addgene partial sequence | sequence record 131103 | pCDH-rev 5'-GCATTCCTTTGGCGAGAG-3'
CCTCACATTGCCAAAAGACGGCAATATGGTGGAAAATAACATATAGACAAACGCACACCGGCCTTATTCC
AAGCGGCTTCGGCCAGTAACGTTAGGGGGGGGGGAGGGAGAGGGGCACGGATCCATCGATAGATCTGCGG
CCGCGGCCGGCCGTTTAAACCTTATCGTCGTCATCCTTGTAATCCAGGATATCATTTGCTGCCAGATCCT
CTTCTGAGATGAGTTTCTGCTCGAGCGGCCGCGTACGCGTACGGTGCTGCAGAATTTTCACAATACAACT
GAGGGAGTCTGTAGTGGCAAAAGCCAAATACTGAGCACAAAGCCAGTCCTCAAGGCTGATTCCACCTTCC
CTGTCCAGGGACTTCTCAGCAAACTTGATCATGAGCAGTGTTCGCTTGATGTCTAGCCAGTTTTGGAGCA
GGGTGTTCCTCTGTACTAGGCTAGGGCAGGCGGTGAAAGTCTGGAAGAGATCTTCGCGGGGGCCCCAGAG
CAGACACTGGAGGATGCCTTTGGCGTCTGAAATGAGGATCCGCTCAGAAGGGTTGGGATTCAGGAGGCAG
CTGGCCAGCTGCTGCAGACCCCGGGAGTAGGGGGAGCGGAATGGGATGCGAGGCAGGTCTGCTCGTGTGT
ATTCCCTCTCCTTCAGCTCTGGGTTCTCATCAAAGGGGTTGGGTAGGTGCAGCATCTCATAGATGAGGAT
GCCTGTCTGG
